Addgene plasmid #211836: pDGB3_alpha1-AtUBQ10:GFP-T35S
Purpose: Plant transient expression cassette for GFP (control) under UBQ10 promoter.
Depositing lab: Marcela Rojas-Pierce. Depositing organization: North Carolina State University. Publication: Rapid depletion of target proteins in plants by an inducible protein degradation system. Huang L, Rojas-Pierce M. Plant Cell. 2024 Mar 6:koae072. doi: 10.1093/plcell/koae072. PubMed 38446628.
Backbone
  Vector backbone: pDGB3_alpha1
  Backbone manufacturer: Diego Orzaez Lab
  Backbone size w/o insert (bp): 6367
  Vector type: Plant Expression, Synthetic Biology
  Selectable markers: Rifamycin for Agrobacterium
Growth in bacteria
  Bacterial resistance: Kanamycin, 50 μg/mL
  Growth temperature: 37°C
  Growth strain: DH5alpha
  Copy number: High Copy
Gene/Insert
  Gene/Insert name: GFP control
  Species: Synthetic
  Promoter: UBIQUITIN10
  Tag / fusion protein: GFP (C terminal on insert)
  Cloning method: Restriction Enzyme; 5′ cloning site BsaI (destroyed during cloning); 3′ cloning site BsaI (destroyed during cloning)
Terms and licenses: Academic/Nonprofit Terms; Industry Terms: Not Available to Industry
Depositor comments: Rojas-Pierce Lab plasmid pMRP0748, Design 12
How to cite: pDGB3_alpha1-AtUBQ10:GFP-T35S was a gift from Marcela Rojas-Pierce (Addgene plasmid # 211836 ; http://n2t.net/addgene:211836 ; RRID:Addgene_211836)
