[The description below was written by a language model from this plasmid's Addgene catalogue record and pLannotate feature annotations shown in this document.]
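Description:
pDGB3_alpha1-AtUBQ10:GFP-T35S is a plant binary expression vector built on the GoldenBraid pDGB3_alpha1 backbone, a modular synthetic-biology destination plasmid for Agrobacterium-mediated delivery. The 9.3 kb sequenced construct carries a ColE1/pMB1-type high-copy origin with a pBR322 bom region for propagation in E. coli. It also carries the pVS1 replication module (oriV, RepA and the StaA stability protein), which allows stable maintenance in Agrobacterium. Bacterial selection is by kanamycin through an aph(3')-Ia gene located outside the T-DNA. The rifamycin listed as a selectable marker applies to the Agrobacterium host rather than to a gene on the plasmid. No plant selectable marker is annotated or recorded.

The payload sits between nopaline-type left and right T-DNA border repeats and consists of a single transcription unit assembled by BsaI Golden Gate cloning, which destroyed the flanking sites. According to the catalogue record, the Arabidopsis UBIQUITIN10 promoter drives expression. The promoter is not picked up in the automated feature table, but the roughly 2 kb unannotated stretch upstream of the coding sequence is consistent with its presence. The open reading frame is annotated as EGFP and is followed by a fragment of the cauliflower mosaic virus 35S polyadenylation signal as terminator. GFP is expressed on its own rather than fused to a protein of interest.

The plasmid is intended for transient expression in plants, where it provides a constitutively expressed GFP control. It was deposited alongside work on an inducible targeted protein degradation system in plants.
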