Features (pLannotate 1.2.2; 12 found; start..end, strand, type, name):
   2008..2727    +  CDS            EGFP: the original enhanced GFP (Yang et al., 1996) mammalian codon-optimized
   2764..2920    +  polyA_signal   CaMV poly(A) signal (fragment): cauliflower mosaic virus polyadenylation signal
   2941..2965    +  misc_feature   RB T-DNA repeat: right border repeat from nopaline C58 T-DNA
   3305..3706    +  CDS            Y4CG_SINFN (fragment): Protein inferred from homology: Swiss-Prot protein existence level 3. From Sinorhizobium fredii (strain NBRC 101917 / NGR234).
   4266..4895    +  CDS            pVS1 StaA: stability protein from the Pseudomonas plasmid pVS1 (Heeb et al., 2000)
   5324..6397    +  CDS            pVS1 RepA: replication protein from the Pseudomonas plasmid pVS1 (Heeb et al., 2000)
   6463..6657    +  rep_origin     pVS1 oriV: origin of replication for the Pseudomonas plasmid pVS1 (Heeb et al., 2000)
   6860..6899    +  CDS            rop (fragment): Rop protein, which maintains plasmids at low copy number; rop
   7001..7141    +  misc_feature   bom: basis of mobility region from pBR322
   7327..7915    -  rep_origin     ori: high-copy-number ColE1/pMB1/pBR322/pUC origin of replication
   8003..8818    -  CDS            KanR: aminoglycoside phosphotransferase; aph(3')-Ia; confers resistance to kanamycin in bacteria or G418 (Geneticin®) in eukaryotes
   9251..9275    +  misc_feature   LB T-DNA repeat: left border repeat from nopaline C58 T-DNA
>Addgene plasmid #211836 | pDGB3_alpha1-AtUBQ10:GFP-T35S | addgene full sequence | sequence record 425761 | Addgene NGS Result
TAACGAATTCGTCTCAGGAGAGTCTAGCTCAACAGAGCTTTTAACCCAAATTGGTACAATAGAATACAAC
TTTAGATCATAATTCTCAAAAGAAAGAGATTCCTTAGCTATTCTATCTGCCACTCCATTTCCTTCTCGGC
TTGTATGCACAAGCATAAAATCCTCAAACTTGCTAAGTAGATACTTTATGTCTTGGATAATTGGATTGAG
ACTTGACAAGCATAACTTTCATGTAACCAAAGACACAAGTTGCTGAGAATCCACCTCAAAAATGATCTTC
CTATAATTGAATCGGGATAATGACAGCACAGCCCATCTAAGAGCCTCCACTTCTACTTCCAGCACGCTTC
TTACTTTTACCACAGCTCTTGCACCTAACCATAACACCTTCCCTGTATGATCGCGAAGCACCCACCCTAA
GCCACATTTTAATCCTTCTGTTGGCCATGCCCCATCAAAGTTGCACTTAACCCAAGATTGTGGTGGAGCT
TCCCATGTTTCTCGTCTGTCCCGACGGTGTTGTGGTTGGTGCTTTCCTTACATTCTGAGCCTCTTTCCTT
CTAATCCACTCATCTGCATCTTCTTGTGTCCTTACTAATACCTCATTGGTTCCAAATTCCCTCCCTTTAA
GCACCAGCTCGTTTCTGTTCTTCCACAGCCTCCCAAGTATCCAAGGGACTAAAGCCTCCACATTCTTCAG
ATCAGGATATTCTTGTTTAAGATGTTGAACTCTATGGAGGTTTGTATGAACTGATGATCTAGGACCGGAT
AAGTTCCCTTCTTCATAGCGAACTTATTCAAAGAATGTTTTGTGTATCATTCTTGTTACATTGTTATTAA
TGAAAAAATATTATTGGTCATTGGACTGAACACGAGTGTTAAATATGGACCAGGCCCCAAATAAGATCCA
TTGATATATGAATTAAATAACAAGAATAAATCGAGTCACCAAACCACTTGCCTTTTTTAACGAGACTTGT
TCACCAACTTGATACAAAAGTCATTATCCTATGCAAATCAATAATCATACAAAAATATCCAATAACACTA
AAAAATTAAAAGAAATGGATAATTTCACAATATGTTATACGATAAAGAAGTTACTTTTCCAAGAAATTCA
CTGATTTTATAAGCCCACTTGCATTAGATAAATGGCAAAAAAAAACAAAAAGGAAAAGAAATAAAGCACG
AAGAATTCTAGAAAATACGAAATACGCTTCAATGCAGTGGGACCCACGGTTCAATTATTGCCAATTTTCA
GCTCCACCGTATATTTAAAAAATAAAACGATAATGCTAAAAAAATATAAATCGTAACGATCGTTAAATCT
CAACGGCTGGATCTTATGACGACCGTTAGAAATTGTGGTTGTCGACGAGTCAGTAATAAACGGCGTCAAA
GTGGTTGCAGCCGGCACACACGAGTCGTGTTTATCAACTCAAAGCACAAATACTTTTCCTCAACCTAAAA
ATAAGGCAATTAGCCAAAAACAACTTTGCGTGTAAACAACGCTCAATACACGTGTCATTTTATTATTAGC
TATTGCTTCACCGCCTTAGCTTTCTCGTGACCTAGTCGTCCTCGTCTTTTCTTCTTCTTCTTCTATAAAA
CAATACCCAAAGAGCTCTTCTTCTTCACAATTCAGATTTCAATTTCTCAAAATCTTAAAAACTTTCTCTC
AATTCTCTCTACCGTGATCAAGGTAAATTTCTGTGTTCCTTATTCTCTCAAAATCTTCGATTTTGTTTTC
GTTCGATCCCAATTTCGTATATGTTCTTTGGTTTAGATTCTGTTAATCTTAGATCGAAGACGATTTTCTG
GGTTTGATCGTTAGATATCATCTTAATTCTCGATTAGGGTTTCATAGATATCATCCGATTTGTTCAAATA
ATTTGAGTTTTGTCGAATAATTACTCTTCGATTTGTGATTTCTATCTAGATCTGGTGTTAGTTTCTAGTT
TGTGCGATCGAATTTGTCGATTAATCTGAGTTTTTCTGATTAACAGAATGGTGAGCAAGGGCGAGGAGCT
GTTCACCGGGGTGGTGCCCATCCTGGTCGAGCTGGACGGCGACGTAAACGGCCACAAGTTCAGCGTGTCC
GGCGAGGGCGAGGGCGATGCCACCTACGGCAAGCTGACCCTGAAGTTCATCTGCACCACCGGCAAGCTGC
CCGTGCCCTGGCCCACCCTCGTGACCACCCTGACCTACGGCGTGCAGTGCTTCAGCCGCTACCCCGACCA
CATGAAGCAGCACGACTTCTTCAAGTCCGCCATGCCCGAAGGCTACGTCCAGGAGCGCACCATCTTCTTC
AAGGACGACGGCAACTACAAGACCCGCGCCGAGGTGAAGTTCGAGGGCGACACCCTGGTGAACCGCATCG
AGCTGAAGGGCATCGACTTCAAGGAGGACGGCAACATCCTGGGGCACAAGCTGGAGTACAACTACAACAG
CCACAACGTCTATATCATGGCCGACAAGCAGAAGAACGGCATCAAGGTGAACTTCAAGATCCGCCACAAC
ATCGAGGACGGCAGCGTGCAGCTCGCCGACCACTACCAGCAGAACACCCCCATCGGCGACGGCCCCGTGC
TGCTGCCCGACAACCACTACCTGAGCACCCAGTCCGCCCTGAGCAAAGACCCCAACGAGAAGCGCGATCA
CATGGTCCTGCTGGAGTTCGTGACCGCCGCCGGGATCACTCTCGGCATGGACGAGCTGTACAAGTAAGCT
TAAATCACCAGTCTCTCTCTACAAATCTATCTCTCTCTATAATAATGTGTGAGTAGTTCCCAGATAAGGG
AATTAGGGTTCTTATAGGGTTTCGCTCATGTGTTGAGCATATAAGAAACCCTTAGTATGTATTTGTATTT
GTAAAATACTTCTATCAATAAAATTTCTAATTCCTAAAACCAAAATCCAGCGCTGTCATGAGACGAATTC
TGACAGGATATATTGGCGGGTAAACCTAAGAGAAAAGAGCGTTTATTAGAATAATCGGATATTTAAAAGG
GCGTGAAAAGGTTTATCCGTTCGTCCATTTGTATGTGCATGCCAACCACAGGGTTCCCCTCGGGATCAAA
GTACTTTGATCCAACCCCTCCGCTGCTATAGTGCAGTCGGCTTCTGACGTTCAGTGCAGCCGTCATCTGA
AAACGACATGTCGCACAAGTCCTAAGTTACGCGACAGGCTGCCGCCCTGCCCTTTTCCTGGCGTTTTCTT
GTCGCGTGTTTTAGTCGCATAAAGTAGAATACTTGCGACTAGAACCGGAGACATTACGCCATGAACAAGA
GCGCCGCCGCTGGCCTGCTGGGCTATGCCCGCGTCAGCACCGACGACCAGGACTTGACCAACCAACGGGC
CGAACTGCACGCGGCCGGCTGCACCAAGCTGTTTTCCGAGAAGATCACCGGCACCAGGCGCGACCGCCCG
GAGCTGGCCAGGATGCTTGACCACCTACGCCCTGGCGACGTTGTGACAGTGACCAGGCTAGACCGCCTGG
CCCGCAGCACCCGCGACCTACTGGACATTGCCGAGCGCATCCAGGAGGCCGGCGCGGGCCTGCGTAGCCT
GGCAGAGCCGTGGGCCGACACCACCACGCCGGCCGGCCGCATGGTGTTGACCGTGTTCGCCGGCATTGCC
GAGTTCGAGCGTTCCCTAATCATCGACCGCACCCGGAGCGGGCGCGAGGCCGCCAAGGCCCGAGGCGTGA
AGTTTGGCCCCCGCCCTACCCTCACCCCGGCACAGATCGCGCACGCCCGCGAGCTGATCGACCAGGAAGG
CCGCACCGTGAAAGAGGCGGCTGCACTGCTTGGCGTGCATCGCTCGACCCTGTACCGCGCACTTGAGCGC
AGCGAGGAAGTGACGCCCACCGAGGCCAGGCGGCGCGGTGCCTTCCGTGAGGACGCATTGACCGAGGCCG
ACGCCCTGGCGGCCGCCGAGAATGAACGCCAAGAGGAACAAGCATGAAACCGCACCAGGACGGCCAGGAC
GAACCGTTTTTCATTACCGAAGAGATCGAGGCGGAGATGATCGCGGCCGGGTACGTGTTCGAGCCGCCCG
CGCACCTCTCAACCGTGCGGCTGCATGAAATCCTGGCCGGTTTGTCTGATGCCAAGCTGGCGGCCTGGCC
GGCCAGCTTGGCCGCTGAAGAAACCGAGCGCCGCCGTCTAAAAAGGTGATGTGTATTTGAGTAAAACAGC
TTGCGTCATGCGGTCGCTGCGTATATGATGCGATGAGTAAATAAACAAATACGCAAGGGGAACGCATGAA
GGTTATCGCTGTACTTAACCAGAAAGGCGGGTCAGGCAAGACGACCATCGCAACCCATCTAGCCCGCGCC
CTGCAACTCGCCGGGGCCGATGTTCTGTTAGTCGATTCCGATCCCCAGGGCAGTGCCCGCGATTGGGCGG
CCGTGCGGGAAGATCAACCGCTAACCGTTGTCGGCATCGACCGCCCGACGATTGACCGCGACGTGAAGGC
CATCGGCCGGCGCGACTTCGTAGTGATCGACGGAGCGCCCCAGGCGGCGGACTTGGCTGTGTCCGCGATC
AAGGCAGCCGACTTCGTGCTGATTCCGGTGCAGCCAAGCCCTTACGACATATGGGCCACCGCCGACCTGG
TGGAGCTGGTTAAGCAGCGCATTGAGGTCACGGATGGAAGGCTACAAGCGGCCTTTGTCGTGTCGCGGGC
GATCAAAGGCACGCGCATCGGCGGTGAGGTTGCCGAGGCGCTGGCCGGGTACGAGCTGCCCATTCTTGAG
TCCCGTATCACGCAGCGCGTGAGCTACCCAGGCACTGCCGCCGCCGGCACAACCGTTCTTGAATCAGAAC
CCGAGGGCGACGCTGCCCGCGAGGTCCAGGCGCTGGCCGCTGAAATTAAATCAAAACTCATTTGAGTTAA
TGAGGTAAAGAGAAAATGAGCAAAAGCACAAACACGCTAAGTGCCGGCCGTCCGAGCGCACGCAGCAGCA
AGGCTGCAACGTTGGCCAGCCTGGCAGACACGCCAGCCATGAAGCGGGTCAACTTTCAGTTGCCGGCGGA
GGATCACACCAAGCTGAAGATGTACGCGGTACGCCAAGGCAAGACCATTACCGAGCTGCTATCTGAATAC
ATCGCGCAGCTACCAGAGTAAATGAGCAAATGAATAAATGAGTAGATGAATTTTAGCGGCTAAAGGAGGC
GGCATGGAAAATCAAGAACAACCAGGCACCGACGCCGTGGAATGCCCCATGTGTGGAGGAACGGGCGGTT
GGCCAGGCGTAAGCGGCTGGGTTGCCTGCCGGCCCTGCAATGGCACTGGAACCCCCAAGCCCGAGGAATC
GGCGTGAGCGGTCGCAAACCATCCGGCCCGGTACAAATCGGCGCGGCGCTGGGTGATGACCTGGTGGAGA
AGTTGAAGGCCGCGCAGGCCGCCCAGCGGCAACGCATCGAGGCAGAAGCACGCCCCGGTGAATCGTGGCA
AGCGGCCGCTGATCGAATCCGCAAAGAATCCCGGCAACCGCCGGCAGCCGGTGCGCCGTCGATTAGGAAG
CCGCCCAAGGGCGACGAGCAACCAGATTTTTTCGTTCCGATGCTCTATGACGTGGGCACCCGCGATAGTC
GCAGCATCATGGACGTGGCCGTTTTCCGTCTGTCGAAGCGTGACCGACGAGCTGGCGAGGTGATCCGCTA
CGAGCTTCCAGACGGGCACGTAGAGGTTTCCGCAGGGCCGGCCGGCATGGCCAGTGTGTGGGATTACGAC
CTGGTACTGATGGCGGTTTCCCATCTAACCGAATCCATGAACCGATACCGGGAAGGGAAGGGAGACAAGC
CCGGCCGCGTGTTCCGTCCACACGTTGCGGACGTACTCAAGTTCTGCCGGCGAGCCGATGGCGGAAAGCA
GAAAGACGACCTGGTAGAAACCTGCATTCGGTTAAACACCACGCACGTTGCCATGCAGCGTACGAAGAAG
GCCAAGAACGGCCGCCTGGTGACGGTATCCGAGGGTGAAGCCTTGATTAGCCGCTACAAGATCGTAAAGA
GCGAAACCGGGCGGCCGGAGTACATCGAGATCGAGCTAGCTGATTGGATGTACCGCGAGATCACAGAAGG
CAAGAACCCGGACGTGCTGACGGTTCACCCCGATTACTTTTTGATCGATCCCGGCATCGGCCGTTTTCTC
TACCGCCTGGCACGCCGCGCCGCAGGCAAGGCAGAAGCCAGATGGTTGTTCAAGACGATCTACGAACGCA
GTGGCAGCGCCGGAGAGTTCAAGAAGTTCTGTTTCACCGTGCGCAAGCTGATCGGGTCAAATGACCTGCC
GGAGTACGATTTGAAGGAGGAGGCGGGGCAGGCTGGCCCGATCCTAGTCATGCGCTACCGCAACCTGATC
GAGGGCGAAGCATCCGCCGGTTCCTAATGTACGGAGCAGATGCTAGGGCAAATTGCCCTAGCAGGGGAAA
AAGGTCGAAAAGGACTCTTTCCTGTGGATAGCACGTACATTGGGAACCCAAAGCCGTACATTGGGAACCG
GAACCCGTACATTGGGAACCCAAAGCCGTACATTGGGAACCGGTCACACATGTAAGTGACTGATATAAAA
GAGAAAAAAGGCGATTTTTCCGCCTAAAACTCTTTAAAACTTATTAAAACTCTTAAAACCCGCCTGGCCT
GTGCATAACTGTCTGGCCAGCGCACAGCCGAAGAGCTGCAAAAAGCGCCTACCCTTCGGTCGCTGCGCTC
CCTACGCCCCGCCGCTTCGCGTCGGCCTATCGCGGCCGCTGGCCGCTCAAAAATGGCTGGCCTACGGCCA
GGCAATCTACCAGGGCGCGGACAAGCCGCGCCGTCGCCACTCGACCGCCGGCGCCCACATCAAGGCACCC
TGCCTCGCGCGTTTCGGTGATGACGGTGAAAACCTCTGACACATGCAGCTCCCGGTGACGGTCACAGCTT
GTCTGTAAGCGGATGCCGGGAGCAGACAAGCCCGTCAGGGCGCGTCAGCGGGTGTTGGCGGGTGTCGGGG
CGCAGCCATGACCCAGTCACGTAGCGATAGCGGAGTGTATACTGGCTTAACTATGCGGCATCAGAGCAGA
TTGTACTGAGAGTGCACCATATGCGGTGTGAAATACCGCACAGATGCGTAAGGAGAAAATACCGCATCAG
GCGCTCTTCCGCTTCCTCGCTCACTGACTCGCTGCGCTCGGTCGTTCGGCTGCGGCGAGCGGTATCAGCT
CACTCAAAGGCGGTAATACGGTTATCCACAGAATCAGGGGATAACGCAGGAAAGAACATGTGAGCAAAAG
GCCAGCAAAAGGCCAGGAACCGTAAAAAGGCCGCGTTGCTGGCGTTTTTCCATAGGCTCCGCCCCCCTGA
CGAGCATCACAAAAATCGACGCTCAAGTCAGAGGTGGCGAAACCCGACAGGACTATAAAGATACCAGGCG
TTTCCCCCTGGAAGCTCCCTCGTGCGCTCTCCTGTTCCGACCCTGCCGCTTACCGGATACCTGTCCGCCT
TTCTCCCTTCGGGAAGCGTGGCGCTTTCTCATAGCTCACGCTGTAGGTATCTCAGTTCGGTGTAGGTCGT
TCGCTCCAAGCTGGGCTGTGTGCACGAACCCCCCGTTCAGCCCGACCGCTGCGCCTTATCCGGTAACTAT
CGTCTTGAGTCCAACCCGGTAAGACACGACTTATCGCCACTGGCAGCAGCCACTGGTAACAGGATTAGCA
GAGCGAGGTATGTAGGCGGTGCTACAGAGTTCTTGAAGTGGTGGCCTAACTACGGCTACACTAGAAGGAC
AGTATTTGGTATCTGCGCTCTGCTGAAGCCAGTTACCTTCGGAAAAAGAGTTGGTAGCTCTTGATCCGGC
AAACAAACCACCGCTGGTAGCGGTGGTTTTTTTGTTTGCAAGCAGCAGATTACGCGCAGAAAAAAAGGAT
CTCAAGAAGATCCTTTGATCTTTTCTACGGGGTCTGACGCTCAGTGGAACGAAAACTCACGTTAAGGGAT
TTTGGTCATGCATTCTAGGTGATTAGAAAAACTCATCGAGCATCAAATGAAACTGCAATTTATTCATATC
AGGATTATCAATACCATATTTTTGAAAAAGCCGTTTCTGTAATGAAGGAGAAAACTCACCGAGGCAGTTC
CATAGGATGGCAAGATCCTGGTATCGGTCTGCGATTCCGACTCGTCCAACATCAATACAACCTATTAATT
TCCCCTCGTCAAAAATAAGGTTATCAAGTGAGAAATCACCATGAGTGACGACTGAATCCGGTGAGAATGG
CAAAAGTTTATGCATTTCTTTCCAGACTTGTTCAACAGGCCAGCCATTACGCTCGTCATCAAAATCACTC
GCATCAACCAAACCGTTATTCATTCGTGATTGCGCCTGAGCGAGTCGAAATACGCGATCGCTGTTAAAAG
GACAATTACAAACAGGAATCGAATGCAACCGGCGCAGGAACACTGCCAGCGCATCAACAATATTTTCACC
TGAATCAGGATATTCTTCTAATACCTGGAATGCTGTTTTCCCTGGGATCGCAGTGGTGAGTAACCATGCA
TCATCAGGAGTACGGATAAAATGCTTGATGGTCGGAAGAGGCATAAATTCCGTCAGCCAGTTTAGTCTGA
CCATCTCATCTGTAACATCATTGGCAACGCTACCTTTGCCATGTTTCAGAAACAACTCTGGCGCATCGGG
CTTCCCATACAATCGGTAGATTGTCGCACCTGATTGCCCGACATTATCGCGAGCCCATTTATACCCATAT
AAATCAGCATCCATGTTGGAATTTAATCGCGGCCTTGAGCAAGACGTTTCCCGTTGAATATGGCTCATAA
CAGAACTTATTATTTCCTTCCTCTTTTCTACAGTATTTAAAGATACCCCAAGAAGCTAATTATAACAAGA
CGAACTCCAATTCACTGTTCCTTGCATTCTAAAACCTTAAATACCAGAAAACAGCTTTTTCAAAGTTGTT
TTCAAAGTTGGCGTATAACATAGTATCGACGGAGCCGATTTTGAAACCGCGGTGATCACAGGCAGCAACG
CTCTGTCATCGTTACAATCAACATGCTACCCTCCGCGAGATCATCCGTGTTTCAAACCCGGCAGCTTAGT
TGCCGTTCTTCCGAATAGCATCGGTAACATGAGCAAAGTCTGCCGCCTTACAACGGCTCTCCCGCTGACG
CCGTCCCGGACTGATGGGCTGCCTGTATCGAGTGGTGATTTTGTGCCGAGCTGCCGGTCGGGGAGCTGTT
GGCTGGCTGGTGGCAGGATATATTGTGGTGTAAACA
